>Addgene plasmid #105294 | pECFP-Cdc42Q61L | addgene full sequence | sequence record 204194 | Addgene NGS Result
CCCGTAGAAAAGATCAAAGGATCTTCTTGAGATCCTTTTTTTCTGCGCGTAATCTGCTGCTTGCAAACAA
AAAAACCACCGCTACCAGCGGTGGTTTGTTTGCCGGATCAAGAGCTACCAACTCTTTTTCCGAAGGTAAC
TGGCTTCAGCAGAGCGCAGATACCAAATACTGTTCTTCTAGTGTAGCCGTAGTTAGGCCACCACTTCAAG
AACTCTGTATCACCGCCTACATACCTCGCTCTGCTAATCCTGTTACCAGTGGCTGCTGCCAGTGGCGATA
AGTCGTGTCTTACCGGGTTGGACTCAAGACGATAGTTACCGGATAAGGCGCAGCGGTCGGGCTGAACGGG
GGGTTCGTGCACACAGCCCAGCTTGGAGCGAACGACCTACACCGAACTGAGATACCTACAGCGTGAGCTA
TGAGAAAGCGCCACGCTTCCCGAAGGGAGAAAGGCGGACAGGTATCCGGTAAGCGGCAGGGTCGGAACAG
GAGAGCGCACGAGGGAGCTTCCAGGGGGAAACGCCTGGTATCTTTATAGTCCTGTCGGGTTTCGCCACCT
CTGACTTGAGCGTCGATTTTTGTGATGCTCGTCAGGGGGGCGGAGCCTATGGAAAAACGCCAGCAACGCG
GCCTTTTTACGGTTCCTGGCCTTTTGCTGGCCTTTTGCTCACATGTTCTTTCCTGCGTTATCCCCTGATT
CTGTGGATAACCGTATTACCGCCATGCATTAGTTATTAATAGTAATCAATTACGGGGTCATTAGTTCATA
GCCCATATATGGAGTTCCGCGTTACATAACTTACGGTAAATGGCCCGCCTGGCTGACCGCCCAACGACCC
CCGCCCATTGACGTCAATAATGACGTATGTTCCCATAGTAACGCCAATAGGGACTTTCCATTGACGTCAA
TGGGTGGAGTATTTACGGTAAACTGCCCACTTGGCAGTACATCAAGTGTATCATATGCCAAGTACGCCCC
CTATTGACGTCAATGACGGTAAATGGCCCGCCTGGCATTATGCCCAGTACATGACCTTATGGGACTTTCC
TACTTGGCAGTACATCTACGTATTAGTCATCGCTATTACCATGGTGATGCGGTTTTGGCAGTACATCAAT
GGGCGTGGATAGCGGTTTGACTCACGGGGATTTCCAAGTCTCCACCCCATTGACGTCAATGGGAGTTTGT
TTTGGCACCAAAATCAACGGGACTTTCCAAAATGTCGTAACAACTCCGCCCCATTGACGCAAATGGGCGG
TAGGCGTGTACGGTGGGAGGTCTATATAAGCAGAGCTGGTTTAGTGAACCGTCAGATCCGCTAGCGCTAC
CGGTCGCCACCATGGTGAGCAAGGGCGAGGAGCTGTTCACCGGGGTGGTGCCCATCCTGGTCGAGCTGGA
CGGCGACGTAAACGGCCACAAGTTCAGCGTGTCCGGCGAGGGCGAGGGCGATGCCACCTACGGCAAGCTG
ACCCTGAAGTTCATCTGCACCACCGGCAAGCTGCCCGTGCCCTGGCCCACCCTCGTGACCACCCTGACCT
GGGGCGTGCAGTGCTTCAGCCGCTACCCCGACCACATGAAGCAGCACGACTTCTTCAAGTCCGCCATGCC
CGAAGGCTACGTCCAGGAGCGCACCATCTTCTTCAAGGACGACGGCAACTACAAGACCCGCGCCGAGGTG
AAGTTCGAGGGCGACACCCTGGTGAACCGCATCGAGCTGAAGGGCATCGACTTCAAGGAGGACGGCAACA
TCCTGGGGCACAAGCTGGAGTACAACTACATCAGCCACAACGTCTATATCACCGCCGACAAGCAGAAGAA
CGGCATCAAGGCCAACTTCAAGATCCGCCACAACATCGAGGACGGCAGCGTGCAGCTCGCCGACCACTAC
CAGCAGAACACCCCCATCGGCGACGGCCCCGTGCTGCTGCCCGACAACCACTACCTGAGCACCCAGTCCG
CCCTGAGCAAAGACCCCAACGAGAAGCGCGATCACATGGTCCTGCTGGAGTTCGTGACCGCCGCCGGGAT
CACTCTCGGCATGGACGAGCTGTACAAGTCCGGACTCAGATCTCGAGCTCAAGCTTCGAATTCC
[552 nt withheld, positions 2095-2646]
AGCCGCAGGTGTGTGCTGCTATGAGGATCCACCGGATCTAGATAACTGATCATAATCAGCCATACCACAT
TTGTAGAGGTTTTACTTGCTTTAAAAAACCTCCCACACCTCCCCCTGAACCTGAAACATAAAATGAATGC
AATTGTTGTTGTTAACTTGTTTATTGCAGCTTATAATGGTTACAAATAAAGCAATAGCATCACAAATTTC
ACAAATAAAGCATTTTTTTCACTGCATTCTAGTTGTGGTTTGTCCAAACTCATCAATGTATCTTAAGGCG
TAAATTGTAAGCGTTAATATTTTGTTAAAATTCGCGTTAAATTTTTGTTAAATCAGCTCATTTTTTAACC
AATAGGCCGAAATCGGCAAAATCCCTTATAAATCAAAAGAATAGACCGAGATAGGGT
[37 nt withheld, positions 3054-3090]
AAAGAACGTGGACTCCAACGTCAAAGG
[49 nt withheld, positions 3118-3166]
T
[91 nt withheld, positions 3168-3258]
G
[124 nt withheld, positions 3260-3383]
CAGGTGGCACTTTTCGGGGAAATGTGCGCGGAACCCCTATTTGTTTATTTTTCTAAATACATTCAAATAT
GTATCCGCTCATGAGACAATAACCCTGATAAATGCTTCAATAATATTGAAAAAGGAAGAGTCCTGAGGCG
GAAAGAACCAGCTGTGGAATGTGTGTCAGTTAGGGTGTGGAAAGTCCCCAGGCTCCCCAGCAGGCAGAAG
TATGCAAAGCATGCATCTCAATTAGTCAGCAACCAGGTGTGGAAAGTCCCCAGGCTCCCCAGCAGGCAGA
AGTATGCAAAGCATGCATCTCAATTAGTCAGCAACCATAGTCCCGCCCCTAACTCCGCCCATCCCGCCCC
TAACTCCGCCCAGTTCCGCCCATTCTCCGCCCCATGGCTGACTAATTTTTTTTATTTATGCAGAGGCCGA
GGCCGCCTCGGCCTCTGAGCTATTCCAGAAGTAGTGAGGAGGCTTTTTTGGAGGCCTAGGCTTTTGCAAA
GATCGATCAAGAGACAGGATGAGGATCGTTTCGCATGATTGAACAAGATGGATTGCACGCAGGTTCTCCG
GCCGCTTGGGTGGAGAGGCTATTCGGCTATGACTGGGCACAACAGACAATCGGCTGCTCTGATGCCGCCG
TGTTCCGGCTGTCAGCGCAGGGGCGCCCGGTTCTTTTTGTCAAGACCGACCTGTCCGGTGCCCTGAATGA
ACTGCAAGACGAGGCAGCGCGGCTATCGTGGCTGGCCACGACGGGCGTTCCTTGCGCAGCTGTGCTCGAC
GTTGTCACTGAAGCGGGAAGGGACTGGCTGCTATTGGGCGAAGTGCCGGGGCAGGATCTCCTGTCATCTC
ACCTTGCTCCTGCCGAGAAAGTATCCATCATGGCTGATGCAATGCGGCGGCTGCATACGCTTGATCCGGC
TACCTGCCCATTCGACCACCAAGCGAAACATCGCATCGAGCGAGCACGTACTCGGATGGAAGCCGGTCTT
GTCGATCAGGATGATCTGGACGAAGAGCATCAGGGGCTCGCGCCAGCCGAACTGTTCGCCAGGCTCAAGG
CGAGCATGCCCGACGGCGAGGATCTCGTCGTGACCCATGGCGATGCCTGCTTGCCGAATATCATGGTGGA
AAATGGCCGCTTTTCTGGATTCATCGACTGTGGCCGGCTGGGTGTGGCGGACCGCTATCAGGACATAGCG
TTGGCTACCCGTGATATTGCTGAAGAGCTTGGCGGCGAATGGGCTGACCGCTTCCTCGTGCTTTACGGTA
TCGCCGCTCCCGATTCGCAGCGCATCGCCTTCTATCGCCTTCTTGACGAGTTCTTCTGAGCGGGACTCTG
GGGTTCGAAATGACCGACCAAGCGACGCCCAACCTGCCATCACGAGATTTCGATTCCACCGCCGCCTTCT
ATGAAAGGTTGGGCTTCGGAATCGTTTTCCGGGACGCCGGCTGGATGATCCTCCAGCGCGGGGATCTCAT
GCTGGAGTTCTTCGCCCACCCTAGGGGGAGGCTAACTGAAACACGGAAGGAGACAATACCGGAAGGAACC
CGCGCTATGACGGCAATAAAAAGACAGAATAAAACGCACGGTGTTGGGTCGTTTGTTCATAAACGCGGGG
TTCGGTCCCAGGGCTGGCACTCTGTCGATACCCCACCGAGACCCCATTGGGGCCAATACGCCCGCGTTTC
TTCCTTTTCCCCACCCCACCCCCCAAGTTCGGGTGAAGGCCCAGGGCTCGCAGCCAACGTCGGGGCGGCA
GGCCCTGCCATAGCCTCAGGTTACTCATATATACTTTAGATTGATTTAAAACTTCATTTTTAATTTAAAA
GGATCTAGGTGAAGATCCTTTTTGATAATCTCATGACCAAAATCCCTTAACGTGAGTTTTCGTTCCACTG
AGCGTCAGAC
Features (pLannotate 1.2.2; 15 found; start..end, strand, type, name):
     27..615     +  rep_origin     ori: high-copy-number ColE1/pMB1/pBR322/pUC origin of replication
    790..1093    +  enhancer       CMV enhancer: human cytomegalovirus immediate early enhancer
   1094..1297    +  promoter       CMV promoter: human cytomegalovirus (CMV) immediate early promoter
   1342..2058    +  CDS            ECFP: ECFP is a basic (constitutively fluorescent) cyan fluorescent protein published in 1996, derived from Aequorea victoria. It has low acid sensitivity.
   2059..2093    +  misc_feature   MCS (fragment): multiple cloning site
   2095..2670    +  CDS            Cdc42 (Q61L) (sequence partly withheld): constitutively active mutant of human Rho family small GTPase Cdc42
   2693..2777    +  CDS            large T antigen (fragment): large T antigen from SV40 (simian virus 40)
   2800..2921    +  polyA_signal   SV40 poly(A) signal: SV40 polyadenylation signal
   2955..3383    -  rep_origin     f1 ori (sequence partly withheld): f1 bacteriophage origin of replication; arrow indicates direction of (+) strand synthesis
   3410..3514    +  promoter       AmpR promoter: bla
   3516..3873    +  promoter       SV40 promoter: SV40 enhancer and early promoter
   3908..4702    +  CDS            NeoR/KanR: aminoglycoside phosphotransferase from Tn5; aph(3')-II (or nptII); confers resistance to neomycin, kanamycin, and G418 (Geneticin®)
   4723..4875    +  CDS            ble (fragment): BLE_KLEPN - Experimental evidence at protein level: Swiss-Prot protein existence level 1. Binding protein with a strong affinity to the bleomycin family of antibiotics. Binds to CL990; an antimitotic-antibiotic compound. From Klebsiella pneumoniae.
   4934..4981    +  polyA_signal   HSV TK poly(A) signal: herpes simplex virus thymidine kinase polyadenylation signal (Cole and Stacy, 1985)
   5072..5088    -  polyA_signal   bGH poly(A) signal (fragment): bovine growth hormone polyadenylation signal
