[The description below was written by a language model from this plasmid's Addgene catalogue record and pLannotate feature annotations shown in this document.]
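Description:
pECFP-Cdc42Q61L is a mammalian expression plasmid of 5,283 nt built on the pECFP-C1 backbone. It encodes human Cdc42 carrying the Q61L substitution, fused to the C-terminus of enhanced cyan fluorescent protein. The plasmid is maintained in E. coli at high copy through a ColE1/pUC-type origin and is selected with kanamycin. An f1 origin is also present. A single NeoR/KanR (Tn5 aminoglycoside phosphotransferase) gene serves both hosts. A bacterial bla-type promoter drives it for kanamycin resistance, and the adjacent SV40 enhancer/early promoter, together with the HSV TK polyadenylation signal, allows G418 selection of transfected mammalian cells. The short large T antigen, ble and bGH poly(A) annotations are only fragments and most likely reflect residual backbone sequence rather than functional elements.

The expression cassette consists of the CMV immediate-early enhancer and promoter, the ECFP coding sequence, a remnant of the multiple cloning site that acts as a linker, the Cdc42(Q61L) open reading frame, and the SV40 poly(A) signal. The insert was cloned between EcoRI and BamHI sites, and the depositor notes that one extra nucleotide was added at the 5′ end to keep Cdc42 in frame with the fluorescent tag. Q61L is annotated as a constitutively active mutant of this Rho-family small GTPase. The construct therefore provides strong constitutive expression of an activated Cdc42 that can be identified and localized in live or fixed cells by cyan fluorescence. The associated publication concerns signaling and modes of three-dimensional cell migration, which is consistent with using the plasmid to perturb Cdc42 signaling in such studies.
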