Addgene plasmid #105294: pECFP-Cdc42Q61L
Purpose: Constitutively active Cdc42
Depositing lab: Kenneth Yamada. Depositing organization: National Institute of Dental and Craniofacial Research (NIDCR). Publication: Nonpolarized signaling reveals two distinct modes of 3D cell migration. Petrie RJ, Gavara N, Chadwick RS, Yamada KM. J Cell Biol. 2012 Apr 30;197(3):439-55. doi: 10.1083/jcb.201201124. PubMed 22547408.
Backbone
  Vector backbone: pECFP-C1
  Vector type: Mammalian Expression
Growth in bacteria
  Bacterial resistance: Kanamycin, 50 μg/mL
  Growth temperature: 37°C
  Growth strain: DH5alpha
  Copy number: High Copy
Gene/Insert
  Gene/Insert name: Cdc42 (alt name: CDC42)
  Species: H. sapiens (human)
  Mutation: Q61L
  Entrez Gene: CDC42 (a.k.a. CDC42Hs, G25K, TKS)
  Tag / fusion protein: CFP (N terminal on backbone)
  Cloning method: Restriction Enzyme; 5′ cloning site EcoR1 (unknown if destroyed); 3′ cloning site BamH1 (unknown if destroyed)
  Sequencing primers: 5′ CATGGTCCTGCTGGAGTTCGTG
Terms and licenses: Academic/Nonprofit Terms; Industry Terms: Not Available to Industry
Depositor comments: Human Cdc42 sequence cloned with a nucleotide (C) added to the 5' end to keep it in frame. Amino acid Q at position 61 of the protein sequence is mutated to L. The insert was from Dr. Natalie Lamarche-Vane (McGill University).
How to cite: pECFP-Cdc42Q61L was a gift from Kenneth Yamada (Addgene plasmid # 105294 ; http://n2t.net/addgene:105294 ; RRID:Addgene_105294)
