>Addgene plasmid #105294 | pECFP-Cdc42Q61L | depositor partial sequence | sequence record 199491 | Sequence of insert
GGCTGTACAAGTCCGGACTCAGATCTCGAGCTCAAGCTTCGAATTCC
[552 nt withheld, positions 48-599]
AGCCGCAGGTGTGTGCTGCTATGAGGATCCACCGGATCTAGATAACTGATCATAATCAGCCATACCACAT
TTGTAGAGGTTTTACTTGCTTTAAAAAACCTCCCACACCTCCCCCTGAACCTGAAACATAAAATGAATGC
AATTGTTGTTGTTAACTTGTTTATTGCAGCTTATAATGGTTACAAATA
